>Addgene plasmid #139409 | pFRT-TO-RPB1-His CRres K619,627,642R si2,4R | addgene full sequence | sequence record 292238 | Addgene NGS Result
GACGGATCGGGAGATCTCCCGATCCCCTATGGTGCACTCTCAGTACAATCTGCTCTGATGCCGCATAGTT
AAGCCAGTATCTGCTCCCTGCTTGTGTGTTGGAGGTCGCTGAGTAGTGCGCGAGCAAAATTTAAGCTACA
ACAAGGCAAGGCTTGACCGACAATTGCATGAAGAATCTGCTTAGGGTTAGGCGTTTTGCGCTGCTTCGCG
ATGTACGGGCCAGATATACGCGTTGACATTGATTATTGACTAGTTATTAATAGTAATCAATTACGGGGTC
ATTAGTTCATAGCCCATATATGGAGTTCCGCGTTACATAACTTACGGTAAATGGCCCGCCTGGCTGACCG
CCCAACGACCCCCGCCCATTGACGTCAATAATGACGTATGTTCCCATAGTAACGCCAATAGGGACTTTCC
ATTGACGTCAATGGGTGGAGTATTTACGGTAAACTGCCCACTTGGCAGTACATCAAGTGTATCATATGCC
AAGTACGCCCCCTATTGACGTCAATGACGGTAAATGGCCCGCCTGGCATTATGCCCAGTACATGACCTTA
TGGGACTTTCCTACTTGGCAGTACATCTACGTATTAGTCATCGCTATTACCATGGTGATGCGGTTTTGGC
AGTACATCAATGGGCGTGGATAGCGGTTTGACTCACGGGGATTTCCAAGTCTCCACCCCATTGACGTCAA
TGGGAGTTTGTTTTGGCACCAAAATCAACGGGACTTTCCAAAATGTCGTAACAACTCCGCCCCATTGACG
CAAATGGGCGGTAGGCGTGTACGGTGGGAGGTCTATATAAGCAGAGCTCTCCCTATCAGTGATAGAGATC
TCCCTATCAGTGATAGAGATCGTCGACGAGCTCGTTTAGTGAACCGTCAGATCGCCTGGAGACGCCATCC
ACGCTGTTTTGACCTCCATAGAAGACACCGGGACCGATCCAGCCTCCGGACTCTAGCGTTTAAACTTAAG
CTTGGTACCGAGCTCGGATCCACTAGTCCAGTGTGGTGGAATTCTGCAGATATCCAGCACAGTGGCGGCC
GCATGCACGGGGGTGGCCCCCCCTCGGGGGACAGCGCATGCCCGCTGCGCACCATCAAGAGAGTCCAGTT
CGGAGTCCTGAGTCCGGATGAACTGAAGCGAATGTCTGTGACGGAGGGTGGCATCAAATACCCAGAGACG
ACTGAGGGAGGCCGCCCCAAGCTTGGGGGGCTGATGGACCCGAGGCAGGGGGTGATTGAGCGGACTGGCC
GCTGCCAAACATGTGCAGGAAACATGACAGAGTGTCCTGGCCACTTTGGCCACATTGAACTGGCCAAGCC
TGTGTTTCACGTGGGCTTCCTGGTGAAGACAATGAAAGTTTTGCGCTGTGTCTGCTTCTTCTGCTCCAAA
CTGCTTGTGGACTCTAACAACCCAAAGATCAAGGATATCCTGGCTAAGTCCAAGGGACAGCCCAAGAAGC
GGCTCACACATGTCTACGACCTTTGCAAGGGCAAAAACATATGCGAGGGTGGGGAGGAGATGGACAACAA
GTTCGGTGTGGAACAACCTGAGGGTGACGAGGATCTGACCAAAGAAAAGGGCCATGGTGGCTGTGGGCGG
TACCAGCCCAGGATCCGGCGTTCTGGCCTAGAGCTGTATGCGGAATGGAAGCACGTTAATGAGGACTCTC
AGGAGAAGAAGATCCTGCTGAGTCCAGAGCGAGTGCATGAGATCTTCAAACGCATCTCAGATGAGGAGTG
TTTTGTGCTGGGCATGGAGCCCCGCTATGCACGGCCAGAGTGGATGATTGTCACAGTGCTGCCTGTGCCC
CCGCTCTCCGTGCGGCCTGCTGTTGTGATGCAGGGCTCTGCCCGTAACCAGGATGACCTGACTCACAAAC
TGGCTGACATCGTGAAGATCAACAATCAGCTGCGGCGCAATGAGCAGAACGGCGCAGCGGCCCATGTCAT
TGCAGAGGATGTGAAGCTCCTCCAGTTCCATGTGGCCACCATGGTGGACAATGAGCTGCCTGGCTTGCCC
CGTGCCATGCAGAAGTCTGGGCGTCCCCTCAAGTCCCTGAAGCAGCGGTTGAAGGGCAAGGAAGGCCGGG
TGCGAGGGAACCTGATGGGCAAAAGAGTGGACTTCTCGGCCCGTACTGTCATCACCCCCGACCCCAACCT
CTCCATTGACCAGGTTGGCGTGCCCCGCTCCATTGCTGCCAACATGACCTTTGCGGAGATTGTCACCCCC
TTCAACATTGACAGACTTCAAGAACTAGTGCGCAGGGGGAACAGCCAGTACCCAGGCGCCAAGTACATCA
TCCGAGACAATGGTGATCGCATTGACTTGCGTTTCCACCCCAAGCCCAGTGACCTTCACCTGCAGACCGG
CTATAAGGTGGAACGGCACATGTGTGATGGGGACATTGTTATCTTCAACCGGCAGCCAACTCTGCACAAA
ATGTCCATGATGGGGCATCGGGTCCGCATTCTCCCATGGTCTACCTTTCGCTTGAATCTTAGTGTGACAA
CTCCGTACAATGCAGACTTTGACGGTGACGAAATGAATCTTCACCTGCCACAGTCTCTGGAGACGCGAGC
AGAGATCCAGGAGCTGGCCATGGTTCCTCGCATGATTGTCACCCCCCAGAGCAATCGGCCTGTCATGGGT
ATTGTGCAGGACACACTCACAGCAGTGCGCAAATTCACCAAGAGAGACGTCTTCCTGGAGCGGGGTGAAG
TGATGAACCTCCTGATGTTCCTGTCGACGTGGGATGGGAAGGTCCCACAGCCGGCCATCCTAAAGCCCCG
GCCCCTGTGGACAGGCAAGCAAATCTTCTCCCTCATCATACCTGGTCACATCAATTGTATCCGTACCCAC
AGCACCCATCCCGATGATGAAGACAGTGGCCCTTACAGGCACATCTCTCCTGGGGACACCAGGGTGGTGG
TGGAGAATGGGGAGCTGATCATGGGCATCCTGTGTAGGAAGTCTCTGGGCACGTCAGCTGGCTCCCTGGT
CCACATCTCCTACCTAGAGATGGGTCATGACATCACTCGCCTCTTCTACTCCAACATTCAGACTGTCATT
AACAACTGGCTCCTCATCGAGGGTCATACTATTGGCATTGGGGACTCCATTGCTGATTCTAAGACTTACC
AGGACATTCAGAACACTATTAAGAAGGCCAAGCAGGACGTTATCGAAGTGATTGAAAAGGCACACAACAA
TGAGCTGGAGCCCACCCCAGGGAACACTCTGCGGCAGACGTTTGAGAATCAGGTGAACCGCATTCTTAAC
GATGCCCGAGACAAGACTGGCTCCTCTGCTCAGAAATCCCTGTCTGAATACAACAACTTCAAGTCTATGG
TCGTGTCCGGAGCTAAAGGTTCCAAGATTAACATCTCCCAGGTCATTGCTGTCGTTGGACAGCAGAACGT
CGAGGGCAAGCGGATTCCATTTGGCTTCAAGCACCGGACTCTGCCTCACTTCATCAAGGATGACTACGGG
CCTGAGAGCCGTGGCTTTGTGGAGAACTCCTACCTAGCCGGCCTCACACCCACTGAGTTCTTTTTCCACG
CCATGGGGGGTCGTGAGGGGCTCATTGACACGGCTGTCAAGACTGCTGAGACTGGATACATCCAGCGGCG
GCTGATCAAGTCCATGGAGTCAGTGATGGTGAAGTACGACGCGACTGTGCGGAACTCCATCAACCAGGTG
GTGCAGCTGCGCTACGGCGAAGACGGCCTGGCAGGCGAGAGCGTTGAGTTCCAGAACCTGGCTACGCTTA
AGCCTTCCAACAAGGCTTTTGAGAAGAAGTTCCGCTTTGATTATACCAATGAGAGGGCCCTGCGGCGCAC
TCTGCAGGAGGACCTGGTGAAGGACGTGCTGAGCAACGCACACATCCAGAACGAGTTGGAGCGGGAATTT
GAGCGGATGCGGGAGGATCGGGAGGTGCTCAGGGTCATCTTCCCAACTGGAGACAGCAAGGTCGTCCTCC
CCTGTAACCTGCTGCGGATGATCTGGAATGCTCAGAAAATCTTCCACATCAACCCACGCCTTCCCTCCGA
CCTGCACCCCATCAAAGTGGTGGAGGGAGTCAAGGAATTGAGCAAGAAGCTGGTGATTGTGAATGGGGAT
GACCCACTAAGTCGACAGGCCCAGGAAAATGCCACGCTGCTCTTCAACATCCACCTGCGGTCCACGTTGT
GTTCCCGCCGCATGGCAGAGGAGTTTCGGCTCAGTGGGGAGGCCTTCGACTGGCTGCTTGGGGAGATTGA
GTCCAAGTTCAACCAAGCCATTGCGCATCCCGGGGAAATGGTGGGGGCTCTGGCTGCGCAGTCCCTTGGA
GAACCTGCCACCCAGATGACCTTGAATACCTTCCACTATGCTGGTGTGTCTGCCAAGAATGTGACGCTGG
GTGTGCCCCGACTTAAGGAGCTCATCAACATTTCCAAGAAGCCAAAGACTCCTTCGCTTACTGTCTTCCT
GTTGGGCCAGTCCGCTCGTGATGCTGAGAGAGCCAAGGATATTCTGTGCCGTCTGGAGCATACAACGTTG
AGGAAGGTGACTGCCAACACAGCCATCTACTATGACCCCAACCCCCAGAGCACGGTGGTGGCAGAGGATC
AGGAATGGGTGAATGTCTACTATGAAATGCCTGACTTTGATGTGGCCCGAATCTCCCCCTGGCTGTTGCG
GGTGGAGCTGGATCGGAAGCACATGACTGACCGGAAGCTCACCATGGAGCAGATTGCTGAAAAGATCAAT
GCTGGTTTTGGTGACGACTTGAACTGCATCTTTAATGATGACAATGCAGAGAAGCTGGTGCTCCGTATTC
GCATCATGAACAGTGATGAGAACAAGATGCAAGAAGAGGAAGAGGTGGTGGACAAGATGGATGATGATGT
CTTCCTGCGCTGCATCGAGTCCAACATGCTGACAGATATGACCCTGCAGGGCATCGAGCAGATCAGCAAG
GTGTACATGCACTTGCCACAGACAGACAACAAGAAGAAGATCATCATCACGGAGGATGGGGAATTCAAGG
CCCTGCAGGAGTGGATCCTGGAGACGGACGGCGTGAGCTTGATGCGGGTGCTGTCAGAGAAAGACGTGGA
TCCAGTACGCACAACGTCGAATGACATTGTGGAGATCTTCACGGTGCTGGGCATTGAAGCCGTGCGGAAG
GCCCTGGAGCGGGAGCTGTACCACGTCATCTCCTTTGATGGCTCCTATGTCAATTACCGACACTTGGCTC
TCTTGTGTGATACCATGACCTGTCGTGGCCACTTGATGGCCATCACCCGACACGGAGTCAACCGCCAGGA
CACAGGACCACTCATGAAGTGTTCCTTTGAGGAAACGGTGGACGTGCTTATGGAAGCAGCCGCACACGGT
GAGAGTGACCCCATGAAGGGGGTCTCTGAGAATATCATGCTGGGCCAGCTGGCTCCGGCCGGCACTGGCT
GCTTTGACCTCCTGCTTGATGCAGAGAAGTGCAAGTATGGCATGGAGATCCCCACCAATATCCCCGGCCT
GGGGGCTGCTGGACCCACCGGCATGTTCTTTGGTTCAGCACCCAGTCCCATGGGTGGAATCTCTCCTGCC
ATGACACCTTGGAACCAGGGTGCAACCCCTGCCTATGGCGCCTGGTCCCCCAGTGTTGGGAGTGGAATGA
CCCCAGGGGCAGCCGGCTTCTCTCCCAGTGCTGCGTCAGATGCCAGCGGCTTCAGCCCAGGTTACTCCCC
TGCCTGGTCTCCCACACCGGGCTCCCCGGGGTCCCCAGGTCCCTCAAGCCCCTACATCCCTTCACCAGGT
GGTGCCATGTCTCCCAGCTACTCGCCAACGTCACCTGCCTACGAGCCCCGCTCTCCTGGGGGCTACACAC
CCCAGAGTCCCTCTTATTCCCCCACTTCACCCTCCTACTCCCCTACCTCTCCATCCTATTCTCCAACCAG
TCCCAACTATAGTCCCACATCACCCAGCTATTCGCCAACGTCACCCAGCTACTCACCGACCTCTCCCAGC
TACTCACCCACCTCTCCCAGCTACTCGCCCACCTCTCCCAGCTACTCGCCCACCTCTCCCAGCTACTCAC
CCACTTCCCCTAGCTACTCGCCCACTTCCCCTAGCTACTCGCCAACGTCTCCCAGCTACTCGCCGACATC
TCCCAGCTACTCGCCAACTTCACCCAGCTATTCTCCCACTTCTCCCAGCTACTCACCTACCTCTCCAAGC
TATTCACCCACCTCCCCCAGCTACTCACCCACTTCCCCAAGTTACTCACCCACCAGCCCGAACTATTCTC
CAACCAGTCCCAATTACACCCCAACATCACCCAGCTACAGCCCGACATCACCCAGCTATTCACCTACTAG
TCCCAACTACACACCTACCAGCCCTAACTACAGCCCAACCTCTCCAAGCTACTCTCCAACATCACCCAGC
TATTCCCCGACCTCACCAAGTTACTCCCCTTCCAGCCCACGATACACACCACAGTCTCCAACCTATACCC
CAAGCTCACCCAGCTACAGCCCCAGCTCGCCCAGCTACAGCCCAACCTCACCCAAGTACACCCCAACCAG
TCCTTCTTACAGTCCCAGCTCCCCAGAGTATACCCCAACCTCTCCCAAGTACTCACCTACCAGTCCCAAA
TATTCACCCACCTCTCCCAAGTACTCGCCTACCAGTCCCACCTATTCACCCACCACCCCAAAATACTCCC
CAACATCTCCTACTTATTCCCCAACCTCTCCAGTCTACACCCCAACCTCTCCCAAGTACTCACCTACTAG
CCCCACTTACTCGCCCACTTCCCCCAAGTACTCGCCCACCAGCCCCACCTACTCGCCCACCTCCCCCAAA
GGCTCAACCTACTCTCCCACTTCCCCTGGTTACTCGCCCACCAGCCCCACCTACAGTCTCACAAGCCCGG
CTATCAGCCCGGATGACAGTGACGAGGAGAACGCTCACCATCACCATCACCATTGACTCGAGTCTAGAGG
GCCCGTTTAAACCCGCTGATCAGCCTCGACTGTGCCTTCTAGTTGCCAGCCATCTGTTGTTTGCCCCTCC
CCCGTGCCTTCCTTGACCCTGGAAGGTGCCACTCCCACTGTCCTTTCCTAATAAAATGAGGAAATTGCAT
CGCATTGTCTGAGTAGGTGTCATTCTATTCTGGGGGGTGGGGTGGGGCAGGACAGCAAGGGGGAGGATTG
GGAAGACAATAGCAGGCATGCTGGGGATGCGGTGGGCTCTATGGCTTCTGAGGCGGAAAGAACCAGCTGG
GGCTCTAGGGGGTATCCCC
[124 nt withheld, positions 7300-7423]
C
[91 nt withheld, positions 7425-7515]
AGGGTGATGGTTCACGTACCTAGAAGTTCCTATTCCGAAGTTCCTATTCTCTAGAAAGTATAGGAACTTC
CTTGGCCAAAAAGCCTGAACTCACCGCGACGTCTGTCGAGAAGTTTCTGATCGAAAAGTTCGACAGCGTC
TCCGACCTGATGCAGCTCTCGGAGGGCGAAGAATCTCGTGCTTTCAGCTTCGATGTAGGAGGGCGTGGAT
ATGTCCTGCGGGTAAATAGCTGCGCCGATGGTTTCTACAAAGATCGTTATGTTTATCGGCACTTTGCATC
GGCCGCGCTCCCGATTCCGGAAGTGCTTGACATTGGGGAATTCAGCGAGAGCCTGACCTATTGCATCTCC
CGCCGTGCACAGGGTGTCACGTTGCAAGACCTGCCTGAAACCGAACTGCCCGCTGTTCTGCAGCCGGTCG
CGGAGGCCATGGATGCGATCGCTGCGGCCGATCTTAGCCAGACGAGCGGGTTCGGCCCATTCGGACCGCA
AGGAATCGGTCAATACACTACATGGCGTGATTTCATATGCGCGATTGCTGATCCCCATGTGTATCACTGG
CAAACTGTGATGGACGACACCGTCAGTGCGTCCGTCGCGCAGGCTCTCGATGAGCTGATGCTTTGGGCCG
AGGACTGCCCCGAAGTCCGGCACCTCGTGCACGCGGATTTCGGCTCCAACAATGTCCTGACGGACAATGG
CCGCATAACAGCGGTCATTGACTGGAGCGAGGCGATGTTCGGGGATTCCCAATACGAGGTCGCCAACATC
TTCTTCTGGAGGCCGTGGTTGGCTTGTATGGAGCAGCAGACGCGCTACTTCGAGCGGAGGCATCCGGAGC
TTGCAGGATCGCCGCGGCTCCGGGCGTATATGCTCCGCATTGGTCTTGACCAACTCTATCAGAGCTTGGT
TGACGGCAATTTCGATGATGCAGCTTGGGCGCAGGGTCGATGCGACGCAATCGTCCGATCCGGAGCCGGG
ACTGTCGGGCGTACACAAATCGCCCGCAGAAGCGCGGCCGTCTGGACCGATGGCTGTGTAGAAGTACTCG
CCGATAGTGGAAACCGACGCCCCAGCACTCGTCCGAGGGCAAAGGAATAGCACGTACTACGAGATTTCGA
TTCCACCGCCGCCTTCTATGAAAGGTTGGGCTTCGGAATCGTTTTCCGGGACGCCGGCTGGATGATCCTC
CAGCGCGGGGATCTCATGCTGGAGTTCTTCGCCCACCCCAACTTGTTTATTGCAGCTTATAATGGTTACA
AATAAAGCAATAGCATCACAAATTTCACAAATAAAGCATTTTTTTCACTGCATTCTAGTTGTGGTTTGTC
CAAACTCATCAATGTATCTTATCATGTCTGTATACCGTCGACCTCTAGCTAGAGCTTGGCGTAATCATGG
TCATAGCTGTTTCCTGTGTGAAATTGTTATCCGCTCACAATTCCACACAACATACGAGCCGGAAGCATAA
AGTGTAAAGCCTGGGGTGCCTAATGAGTGAGCTAACTCACATTAATTGCGTTGCGCTCACTGCCCGCTTT
CCAGTCGGGAAACCTGTCGTGCCAGCTGCATTAATGAATCGGCCAACGCGCGGGGAGAGGCGGTTTGCGT
ATTGGGCGCTCTTCCGCTTCCTCGCTCACTGACTCGCTGCGCTCGGTCGTTCGGCTGCGGCGAGCGGTAT
CAGCTCACTCAAAGGCGGTAATACGGTTATCCACAGAATCAGGGGATAACGCAGGAAAGAACATGTGAGC
AAAAGGCCAGCAAAAGGCCAGGAACCGTAAAAAGGCCGCGTTGCTGGCGTTTTTCCATAGGCTCCGCCCC
CCTGACGAGCATCACAAAAATCGACGCTCAAGTCAGAGGTGGCGAAACCCGACAGGACTATAAAGATACC
AGGCGTTTCCCCCTGGAAGCTCCCTCGTGCGCTCTCCTGTTCCGACCCTGCCGCTTACCGGATACCTGTC
CGCCTTTCTCCCTTCGGGAAGCGTGGCGCTTTCTCATAGCTCACGCTGTAGGTATCTCAGTTCGGTGTAG
GTCGTTCGCTCCAAGCTGGGCTGTGTGCACGAACCCCCCGTTCAGCCCGACCGCTGCGCCTTATCCGGTA
ACTATCGTCTTGAGTCCAACCCGGTAAGACACGACTTATCGCCACTGGCAGCAGCCACTGGTAACAGGAT
TAGCAGAGCGAGGTATGTAGGCGGTGCTACAGAGTTCTTGAAGTGGTGGCCTAACTACGGCTACACTAGA
AGAACAGTATTTGGTATCTGCGCTCTGCTGAAGCCAGTTACCTTCGGAAAAAGAGTTGGTAGCTCTTGAT
CCGGCAAACAAACCACCGCTGGTAGCGGTGGTTTTTTTGTTTGCAAGCAGCAGATTACGCGCAGAAAAAA
AGGATCTCAAGAAGATCCTTTGATCTTTTCTACGGGGTCTGACGCTCAGTGGAACGAAAACTCACGTTAA
GGGATTTTGGTCATGAGATTATCAAAAAGGATCTTCACCTAGATCCTTTTAAATTAAAAATGAAGTTTTA
AATCAATCTAAAGTATATATGAGTAAACTTGGTCTGACAGTTACCAATGCTTAATCAGTGAGGCACCTAT
CTCAGCGATCTGTCTATTTCGTTCATCCATAGTTGCCTGACTCCCCGTCGTGTAGATAACTACGATACGG
GAGGGCTTACCATCTGGCCCCAGTGCTGCAATGATACCGCGAGACCCACGCTCACCGGCTCCAGATTTAT
CAGCAATAAACCAGCCAGCCGGAAGGGCCGAGCGCAGAAGTGGTCCTGCAACTTTATCCGCCTCCATCCA
GTCTATTAATTGTTGCCGGGAAGCTAGAGTAAGTAGTTCGCCAGTTAATAGTTTGCGCAACGTTGTTGCC
ATTGCTACAGGCATCGTGGTGTCACGCTCGTCGTTTGGTATGGCTTCATTCAGCTCCGGTTCCCAACGAT
CAAGGCGAGTTACATGATCCCCCATGTTGTGCAAAAAAGCGGTTAGCTCCTTCGGTCCTCCGATCGTTGT
CAGAAGTAAGTTGGCCGCAGTGTTATCACTCATGGTTATGGCAGCACTGCATAATTCTCTTACTGTCATG
CCATCCGTAAGATGCTTTTCTGTGACTGGTGAGTACTCAACCAAGTCATTCTGAGAATAGTGTATGCGGC
GACCGAGTTGCTCTTGCCCGGCGTCAATACGGGATAATACCGCGCCACATAGCAGAACTTTAAAAGTGCT
CATCATTGGAAAACGTTCTTCGGGGCGAAAACTCTCAAGGATCTTACCGCTGTTGAGATCCAGTTCGATG
TAACCCACTCGTGCACCCAACTGATCTTCAGCATCTTTTACTTTCACCAGCGTTTCTGGGTGAGCAAAAA
CAGGAAGGCAAAATGCCGCAAAAAAGGGAATAAGGGCGACACGGAAATGTTGAATACTCATACTCTTCCT
TTTTCAATATTATTGAAGCATTTATCAGGGTTATTGTCTCATGAGCGGATACATATTTGAATGTATTTAG
AAAAATAAACAAATAGGGGTTCCGCGCACATTTCCCCGAAAAGTGCCACCTGACGTC
Features (pLannotate 1.2.2; 22 found; start..end, strand, type, name):
     28..80      -  misc_feature   bom (fragment): basis of mobility region from pBR322
    235..614     +  enhancer       CMV enhancer: human cytomegalovirus immediate early enhancer
    615..818     +  promoter       CMV promoter: human cytomegalovirus (CMV) immediate early promoter
    820..839     +  promoter       PLtetO-1 promoter (fragment): modified phage lambda PL promoter with tet operator sites (Lutz and Bujard, 1997)
    841..860     +  promoter       PLtetO-1 promoter (fragment): modified phage lambda PL promoter with tet operator sites (Lutz and Bujard, 1997)
    868..901     +  promoter       TRE3GV promoter (fragment): 3rd-generation Tet-responsive promoter that can be activated by binding of Tet-On® 3G, optimized for retroviral and lentiviral vectors
   1053..5891    +  CDS            POLR2A (fragment): RPB1_CRIGR - Experimental evidence at protein level: Swiss-Prot protein existence level 1. DNA-dependent RNA polymerase catalyzes the transcription of DNA into RNA using the four ribonucleoside triphosphates as substrates. Largest and catalytic component of RNA polymerase II which synthesizes mRNA precursors and many functional non-coding RNAs. Forms the polymerase active center together with the second largest subunit. Pol II is the central component of the basal RNA polymerase II transcription machinery. It is composed of mobile elements that move relative to each other. RPB1 is part of the
   6966..6983    +  CDS            6xHis: 6xHis affinity tag
   7030..7254    +  polyA_signal   bGH poly(A) signal: bovine growth hormone polyadenylation signal
   7258..7279    +  promoter       SV40 promoter (fragment): SV40 enhancer and early promoter
   7300..7533    +  rep_origin     f1 ori (fragment) (sequence partly withheld): f1 bacteriophage origin of replication; arrow indicates direction of (+) strand synthesis
   7538..7585    +  protein_bind   FRT: FLP-mediated recombination occurs in the 8-bp core sequence TCTAGAAA (Turan and Bode, 2011). FLP recombinase from the Saccharomyces cerevisiae 2μ plasmid
   7593..8615    +  CDS            HygR: aminoglycoside phosphotransferase from E. coli; aph(4)-Ia; confers resistance to hygromycin
   8625..8750    +  CDS            ble (fragment): BLE_KLEPN - Experimental evidence at protein level: Swiss-Prot protein existence level 1. Binding protein with a strong affinity to the bleomycin family of antibiotics. Binds to CL990; an antimitotic-antibiotic compound. From Klebsiella pneumoniae.
   8745..8866    +  polyA_signal   SV40 poly(A) signal: SV40 polyadenylation signal
   8937..8959    -  protein_bind   lac operator (fragment): The lac repressor binds to the lac operator to inhibit transcription in E. coli. This inhibition can be relieved by adding lactose or isopropyl-β-D-thiogalactopyranoside (IPTG). lac repressor encoded by lacI
   8963..8993    -  promoter       lac promoter: promoter for the E. coli lac operon
   9008..9029    -  protein_bind   CAP binding site: CAP binding activates transcription in the presence of cAMP. E. coli catabolite activator protein
   9042..9134    -  CDS            lacI (fragment): lac repressor; lacI; The lac repressor binds to the lac operator to inhibit transcription in E. coli. This inhibition can be relieved by adding lactose or isopropyl-β-D-thiogalactopyranoside (IPTG).
   9317..9905    -  rep_origin     ori: high-copy-number ColE1/pMB1/pBR322/pUC origin of replication
  10076..10936   -  CDS            AmpR: β-lactamase; bla; confers resistance to ampicillin, carbenicillin, and related antibiotics
  10937..11041   -  promoter       AmpR promoter: bla
