[The description below was written by a language model from this plasmid's Addgene catalogue record and pLannotate feature annotations shown in this document.]
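Description:
pFRT-TO-RPB1-His CRres K619,627,642R si2,4R is a mammalian expression plasmid of about 11.1 kb built on the pFRT-TO backbone, designed for making stable, doxycycline-inducible cell lines through Flp-mediated site-specific integration into Flp-In T-REx host cells. In bacteria it is maintained as a high-copy plasmid through a ColE1/pUC-type origin and selected with ampicillin via the bla gene. The backbone also carries fragments of an f1 origin and lac regulatory elements.

The payload is the human POLR2A coding sequence (about 5.9 kb), encoding RPB1, the largest and catalytic subunit of RNA polymerase II, with a C-terminal 6xHis tag and a bGH polyadenylation signal. Transcription is driven by the CMV enhancer and promoter followed by tet operator sequences, which the automated annotation labels as PLtetO-1 and TRE3GV fragments. In cells expressing the Tet repressor, the promoter is held off until doxycycline is added. The insert carries lysine-to-arginine substitutions at K619, K627 and K642, and it is resistant to siRNAs 2 and 4, so the endogenous transcript can be knocked down while the mutant is expressed in its place. The name also contains "CRres", which the record does not define. The annotation matches only part of the open reading frame, against a hamster RPB1 reference, but the catalogue lists the insert as human.

Downstream, an FRT site sits directly in front of a hygromycin resistance gene with an SV40 poly(A) signal and no annotated promoter of its own. In the Flp-In design, recombination at the genomic FRT site supplies the promoter, so hygromycin resistance marks correct integration. The associated publication concerns regulation of the RNA polymerase II pool in the DNA damage response.
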