Addgene plasmid #139409: pFRT-TO-RPB1-His CRres K619,627,642R si2,4R
Purpose: Dox-inducible, K619, 627, 642R C-terminal His tagged RPB1, resistant to siRNAs 2 & 4, for generation of TRex flp In cells.
Depositing lab: Jesper Svejstrup. Depositing organization: Francis Crick Institute. Publication: Regulation of the RNAPII Pool Is Integral to the DNA Damage Response. Tufegdzic Vidakovic A, Mitter R, Kelly GP, Neumann M, Harreman M, Rodriguez-Martinez M, Herlihy A, Weems JC, Boeing S, Encheva V, Gaul L, Milligan L, Tollervey D, Conaway RC, Conaway JW, Snijders AP, Stewart A, Svejstrup JQ. Cell. 2020 Mar 5. pii: S0092-8674(20)30153-7. doi: 10.1016/j.cell.2020.02.009. PubMed 32142654.
Backbone
  Vector backbone: pFRT-TO
  Backbone size w/o insert (bp): 5135
  Total vector size (bp): 11071
  Vector type: Mammalian Expression
  Selectable markers: Hygromycin
Growth in bacteria
  Bacterial resistance: Ampicillin, 100 μg/mL
  Growth temperature: 37°C
  Growth strain: DH5alpha
  Copy number: High Copy
Gene/Insert
  Gene/Insert name: RPB1
  Species: H. sapiens (human)
  Insert size (bp): 5937
  Mutation: K619, 627, 642R
  GenBank ID: NM_000937.5
  Entrez Gene: POLR2A (a.k.a. NEDHIB, POLR2, POLRA, RPB1, RPBh1, RPO2, RPOL2, RpIILS, hRPB220, hsRPB1)
  Tag / fusion protein: 6xHis (C terminal on insert)
Terms and licenses: Academic/Nonprofit Terms; Industry Terms: Not Available to Industry
How to cite: pFRT-TO-RPB1-His CRres K619,627,642R si2,4R was a gift from Jesper Svejstrup (Addgene plasmid # 139409 ; http://n2t.net/addgene:139409 ; RRID:Addgene_139409)
